>Addgene plasmid #197314 | NGL-1-myc/pEGFP-N1 | addgene full sequence | sequence record 391761 | Addgene NGS Result
GAAGATCCTTTGATCTTTTCTACGGGGTCTGACGCTCAGTGGAACGAAAACTCACGTTAAGGGATTTTGG
TCATGAGATTATCAAAAAGGATCTTCACCTAGATCCTTTTAAATTAAAAATGAAGTTTTAAATCAATCTA
AAGTATATATGAGTAAACTTGGTCTGACAGTTACCAATGCTTAATCAGTGAGGCACCTATCTCAGCGATC
TGTCTATTTCGTTCATCCATAGTTGCCTGACTCCCCGTCGTGTAGATAACTACGATACGGGAGGGCTTAC
CATCTGGCCCCAGTGCTGCAATGATACCGCGAGACCCACGCTCACCGGCTCCAGATTTATCAGCAATAAA
CCAGCCAGCCGGAAGGGCCGAGCGCAGAAGTGGTCCTGCAACTTTATCCGCCTCCATCCAGTCTATTAAT
TGTTGCCGGGAAGCTAGAGTAAGTAGTTCGCCAGTTAATAGTTTGCGCAACGTTGTTGCCATTGCTACAG
GCATCGTGGTGTCACGCTCGTCGTTTGGTATGGCTTCATTCAGCTCCGGTTCCCAACGATCAAGGCGAGT
TACATGATCCCCCATGTTGTGCAAAAAAGCGGTTAGCTCCTTCGGTCCTCCGATCGTTGTCAGAAGTAAG
TTGGCCGCAGTGTTATCACTCATGGTTATGGCAGCACTGCATAATTCTCTTACTGTCATGCCATCCGTAA
GATGCTTTTCTGTGACTGGTGAGTACTCAACCAAGTCATTCTGAGAATAGTGTATGCGGCGACCGAGTTG
CTCTTGCCCGGCGTCAATACGGGATAATACCGCGCCACATAGCAGAACTTTAAAAGTGCTCATCATTGGA
AAACGTTCTTCGGGGCGAAAACTCTCAAGGATCTTACCGCTGTTGAGATCCAGTTCGATGTAACCCACTC
GTGCACCCAACTGATCTTCAGCATCTTTTACTTTCACCAGCGTTTCTGGGTGAGCAAAAACAGGAAGGCA
AAATGCCGCAAAAAAGGGAATAAGGGCGACACGGAAATGTTGAATACTCATACTCTTCCTTTTTCAATAT
TATTGAAGCATTTATCAGGGTTATTGTCTCATGAGCGGATACATATTTGAATGTATTTAGAAAAATAAAC
AAATAGGGGTTCCGCGCACATTTCCCCGAAAAGTGCCACCTG
[124 nt withheld, positions 1163-1286]
C
[91 nt withheld, positions 1288-1378]
A
[49 nt withheld, positions 1380-1428]
CCTTTGACGTTGGAGTCCACGTTCTTT
[37 nt withheld, positions 1456-1492]
ACCCTATCTCGGTCTATTCTTTTGATTTATAAGGGATTTTGCCGATTTCGGCCTATTGGTTAAAAAATGA
GCTGATTTAACAAAAATTTAACGCGAATTTTAACAAAATATTAACGCTTACAATTTCCATTCGCCATTCA
GGCTGCGCAACTGTTGGGAAGGGCGATCGGTGCGGGCCTCTTCGCTATTACGCCAGCTGGCGAAAGGGGG
ATGTGCTGCAAGGCGATTAAGTTGGGTAACGCCAGGGTTTTCCCAGTCACGACGTTGTAAAACGACGGCC
AGTGCCAAGCTGATCTATACATTGAATCAATATTGGCAATTAGCCATATTAGTCATTGGTTATATAGCAT
AAATCAATATTGGCTATTGGCCATTGCATACGTTGTATCTATATCATAATATGTACATTTATATTGGCTC
ATGTCCAATATGACCGCCATGTTGACATTGATTATTGACTAGTTATTAATAGTAATCAATTACGGGGTCA
TTAGTTCATAGCCCATATATGGAGTTCCGCGTTACATAACTTACGGTAAATGGCCCGCCTGGCTGACCGC
CCAACGACCCCCGCCCATTGACGTCAATAATGACGTATGTTCCCATAGTAACGCCAATAGGGACTTTCCA
TTGACGTCAATGGGTGGAGTATTTACGGTAAACTGCCCACTTGGCAGTACATCAAGTGTATCATATGCCA
AGTCCGCCCCCTATTGACGTCAATGACGGTAAATGGCCCGCCTGGCATTATGCCCAGTACATGACCTTAC
GGGACTTTCCTACTTGGCAGTACATCTACGTATTAGTCATCGCTATTACCATGGTGATGCGGTTTTGGCA
GTACACCAATGGGCGTGGATAGCGGTTTGACTCACGGGGATTTCCAAGTCTCCACCCCATTGACGTCAAT
GGGAGTTTGTTTTGGCACCAAAATCAACGGGACTTTCCAAAATGTCGTAATAACCCCGCCCCGTTGACGC
AAATGGGCGGTAGGCGTGTACGGTGGGAGGTCTATATAAGCAGAGCTCGTTTAGTGAACCGTCAGAATTA
ATTCACCATGTCTGCACTTCTGATCCTAGCTCTTGTTGGAGCTGCAGTTGCTGACTACAAAGACGATGAC
GACAAGCTTGCGGCCGCGAATTCATCGATAGATCTGCAAAAGTTGGATGATGTAGACCCATTGGTTACTA
CTAACTTTGGCAAAATAAGGGGAATTAAGAAAGAACTCAATAATGAAATTTTGGGGCCTGTCATTCAGTT
TCTTGGGGTTCCATATGCTGCTCCACCAACAGGAGAACATCGATTTCAGCCTCCAGAACCACCATCTCCC
TGGTCTGATATCCGGAATGCCACTCAGTTTGCTCCTGTATGTCCCCAGAATATCATTGATGGCAGATTGC
CTGAAGTTATGCTTCCTGTGTGGTTCACTAATAACTTGGATGTGGTTTCCTCATATGTGCAAGACCAGAG
TGAAGACTGTCTATACTTAAACATCTATGTCCCAACTGAAGATGTAAAAAGAATATCCAAGGAATGTGCC
AGAAAACCCGGCAAGAAAATATGTAGAAAAGGAGATATTCGGGACAGTGGGGGTCCCAAACCAGTGATGG
TGTACATCCATGGTGGCTCTTACATGGAAGGTACTGGAAATCTATATGATGGGAGTGTGTTGGCAAGCTA
CGGTAATGTGATCGTCATCACAGTCAACTATCGGCTTGGGGTACTTGGCTTCTTGAGCACAGGGGATCAG
GCTGCCAAAGGAAACTACGGGCTCCTTGACCTCATCCAGGCCCTCAGATGGACCAGCGAGAACATTGGGT
TCTTTGGTGGTGACCCCTTGCGAATCACCGTGTTTGGATCAGGCGCTGGGGGTTCATGTGTCAATCTGCT
GACTTTATCCCATTATTCTGAAGGTAACCGTTGGAGCAATTCAACCAAAGGACTTTTTCAACGAGCAATA
GCTCAGAGTGGAACAGCCCTTTCCAGCTGGGCTGTTAGTTTCCAGCCTGCAAAATACGCTAGAATTCTAG
CCACAAAAGTTGGCTGCAATGTGTCAGATACAGTAGAGTTAGTAGAATGCCTGCAGAAGAAGCCTTACAA
AGAACTTGTTGATCAAGATGTTCAACCAGCCCGATACCACATAGCCTTTGGACCTGTGATCGATGGTGAT
GTAATACCAGATGACCCTCAGATACTGATGGAACAAGGAGAGTTCCTCAATTATGATATCATGTTAGGAG
TTAACCAAGGGGAAGGGTTGAAGTTTGTGGAAAACATAGTAGATAGTGATGATGGTGTATCAGCCAGTGA
TTTTGACTTTGCTGTCTCTAATTTTGTTGATAATTTATATGGATATCCTGAAGGCAAAGATGTTTTGAGA
GAAACCATTAAATTCATGTATACTGACTGGGCTGATCGCCATAACCCTGAAACTAGAAGGAAGACATTGT
TGGCTTTGTTTACAGACCATCAGTGGGTAGCACCCGCTGTGGCTACAGCAGACCTTCACTCGAACTTTGG
CTCACCTACATACTTCTATGCCTTTTATCATCATTGCCAAACTGACCAAGTTCCAGCTTGGGCTGATGCA
GCTCATGGGGATGAGGTTCCCTATGTATTGGGAATCCCCATGATTGGCCCTACAGAGTTATTTCCTTGCA
ATTTCTCCAAGAATGATGTGATGTTGAGTGCTGTAGTAATGACATACTGGACGAATTTTGCTAAAACCGG
TGACCCAAATCAACCAGTTCCTCAAGACACAAAATTCATTCATACCAAACCCAACCGCTTTGAAGAAGTA
GCATGGACCAGATATTCCCAGAAAGACCAACTTTATCTCCATATTGGATTAAAACCGAGAGTTAAAGAAC
ATTACAGAGCCAATAAGGTAAATCTCTGGTTGGAGCTGGTACCTCATCTGCATAATCTCAATGACATTTC
TCAGTATACCTCGACAACAACTAAAGTGCCATCAACAGACATCACTCTCAGACCTACAAGGAAAAATTCC
ACTCCAGTCACATCAGCCTTTCCCACTGCCAAGCAGGATGATCCCAAACAACAACCAAGTCCCTTCTCGG
TAGATCAAAGGGACTACTCCACAGAGCTAAGTGTCACAATCGCAGTGGGAGCCTCTCTGCTGTTTCTGAA
CATCTTGGCTTTTGCAGCCCTATACTACAAGAAAGACAAGAGGAGACATGATGTCCACCGGAGGTGCAGC
CCTCAGCGCACCACGACCAACGACCTAACCCATGCTCCAGAAGAGGAAATTATGTCTCTCCAAATGAAGC
ACACTGACTTGGATCACGAGTGTGAGTCCATCCATCCACATGAGGTGGTTCTTCGGACCGTGAGCAAGGG
CGAGGAGCTGTTCACCGGGGTGGTGCCCATCCTGGTCGAGCTGGACGGCGACGTAAACGGCCACAAGTTC
AGCGTGTCCGGCGAGGGCGAGGGCGATGCCACCTACGGCAAGCTGACCCTGAAGCTGATCTGCACCACCG
GCAAGCTGCCCGTGCCCTGGCCCACCCTCGTGACCACCCTGGGCTACGGCCTGCAGTGCTTCGCCCGCTA
CCCCGACCACATGAAGCAGCACGACTTCTTCAAGTCCGCCATGCCCGAAGGCTACGTCCAGGAGCGCACC
ATCTTCTTCAAGGACGACGGCAACTACAAGACCCGCGCCGAGGTGAAGTTCGAGGGCGACACCCTGGTGA
ACCGCATCGAGCTGAAGGGCATCGACTTCAAGGAGGACGGCAACATCCTGGGGCACAAGCTGGAGTACAA
CTACAACAGCCACAACGTCTATATCACCGCCGACAAGCAGAAGAACGGCATCAAGGCCAACTTCAAGATC
CGCCACAACATCGAGGACGGCGGCGTGCAGCTCGCCGACCACTACCAGCAGAACACCCCCATCGGCGACG
GCCCCGTGCTGCTGCCCGACAACCACTACCTGAGCTACCAGTCCAAGCTTAGCAAAGACCCCAACGAGAA
GCGCGATCACATGGTCCTGCTGGAGTTCGTGACCGCCGCCGGGATCACTCTCGGCATGGACGAGCTGTAC
AAGCGGACCGCCTGCCCCCCAGATTATACTCTTGCTATGAGGAGGTCACCGGATGATGTTCCTTTAATGA
CACCTAACACCATCACAATGATTCCCAACACTATACCAGGGATTCAGCCCTTACATACATTCAACACATT
TACTGGAGGACAGAATAATACACTGCCCCACCCCCACCCTCACCCCCATTCACATTCAACAACCAGGGTA
TAGTCGACTCTAGAGGATCCCGGGTGGCATCCCTGTGACCCCTCCCCAGTGCCTCTCCTGGCCCTGGAAG
TTGCCACTCCAGTGCCCACCAGCCTTGTCCTAATAAAATTAAGTTGCATCATTTTGTCTGACTAGGTGTC
CTTCTATAATATTATGGGGTGGAGGGGGGTGGTATGGAGCAAGGGGCAAGTTGGGAAGACAACCTGTAGG
GCCTGCGGGGTCTATTGGGAACCAAGCTGGAGTGCAGTGGCACAATCTTGGCTCACTGCAATCTCCGCCT
CCTGGGTTCAAGCGATTCTCCTGCCTCAGCCTCCCGAGTTGTTGGGATTCCAGGCATGCATGACCAGGCT
CAGCTAATTTTTGTTTTTTTGGTAGAGACGGGGTTTCACCATATTGGCCAGGCTGGTCTCCAACTCCTAA
TCTCAGGTGATCTACCCACCTTGGCCTCCCAAATTGCTGGGATTACAGGCGTGAACCACTGCTCCCTTCC
CTGTCCTTCTGATTTTAAAATAACTATACCAGCAGGAGGACGTCCAGACACAGCATAGGCTACCTGGCCA
TGCCCAACCGGTGGGACATTTGAGTTGCTTGCTTGGCACTGTCCTCTCATGCGTTGGGTCCACTCAGTAG
ATGCCTGTTGAATTGGGTACGCGGCCAGCTTGGCTGTGGAATGTGTGTCAGTTAGGGTGTGGAAAGTCCC
CAGGCTCCCCAGCAGGCAGAAGTATGCAAAGCATGCATCTCAATTAGTCAGCAACCAGGTGTGGAAAGTC
CCCAGGCTCCCCAGCAGGCAGAAGTATGCAAAGCATGCATCTCAATTAGTCAGCAACCATAGTCCCGCCC
CTAACTCCGCCCATCCCGCCCCTAACTCCGCCCAGTTCCGCCCATTCTCCGCCCCATGGCTGACTAATTT
TTTTTATTTATGCAGAGGCCGAGGCCGCCTCGGCCTCTGAGCTATTCCAGAAGTAGTGAGGAGGCTTTTT
TGGAGGCCTAGGCTTTTGCAAAAAGCTCCTCGAGGAACTGAAAAACCAGAAAGTTAATTCCCTATAGTGA
GTCGTATTAAATTCGTAATCATGTCATAGCTGTTTCCTGTGTGAAATTGTTATCCGCTCACAATTCCACA
CAACATACGAGCCGGAAGCATAAAGTGTAAAGCCTGGGGTGCCTAATGAGTGAGCTAACTCACATTAATT
GCGTTGCGCTCACTGCCCGCTTTCCAGTCGGGAAACCTGTCGTGCCAGCTGCATTAATGAATCGGCCAAC
GCGCGGGGAGAGGCGGTTTGCGTATTGGGCGCTCTTCCGCTTCCTCGCTCACTGACTCGCTGCGCTCGGT
CGTTCGGCTGCGGCGAGCGGTATCAGCTCACTCAAAGGCGGTAATACGGTTATCCACAGAATCAGGGGAT
AACGCAGGAAAGAACATGTGAGCAAAAGGCCAGCAAAAGGCCAGGAACCGTAAAAAGGCCGCGTTGCTGG
CGTTTTTCCATAGGCTCCGCCCCCCTGACGAGCATCACAAAAATCGACGCTCAAGTCAGAGGTGGCGAAA
CCCGACAGGACTATAAAGATACCAGGCGTTTCCCCCTGGAAGCTCCCTCGTGCGCTCTCCTGTTCCGACC
CTGCCGCTTACCGGATACCTGTCCGCCTTTCTCCCTTCGGGAAGCGTGGCGCTTTCTCATAGCTCACGCT
GTAGGTATCTCAGTTCGGTGTAGGTCGTTCGCTCCAAGCTGGGCTGTGTGCACGAACCCCCCGTTCAGCC
CGACCGCTGCGCCTTATCCGGTAACTATCGTCTTGAGTCCAACCCGGTAAGACACGACTTATCGCCACTG
GCAGCAGCCACTGGTAACAGGATTAGCAGAGCGAGGTATGTAGGCGGTGCTACAGAGTTCTTGAAGTGGT
GGCCTAACTACGGCTACACTAGAAGAACAGTATTTGGTATCTGCGCTCTGCTGAAGCCAGTTACCTTCGG
AAAAAGAGTTGGTAGCTCTTGATCCGGCAAACAAACCACCGCTGGTAGCGGTGGTTTTTTTGTTTGCAAG
CAGCAGATTACGCGCAGAAAAAAAGGATCTCAA
Features (pLannotate 1.2.2; 17 found; start..end, strand, type, name):
    171..1031    -  CDS            AmpR: β-lactamase; bla; confers resistance to ampicillin, carbenicillin, and related antibiotics
   1032..1136    -  promoter       AmpR promoter: bla
   1163..1591    +  rep_origin     f1 ori (sequence partly withheld): f1 bacteriophage origin of replication; arrow indicates direction of (+) strand synthesis
   1622..1776    -  CDS            lacZα (fragment): LacZα fragment of β-galactosidase; lacZ fragment
   1936..2315    +  enhancer       CMV enhancer: human cytomegalovirus immediate early enhancer
   2317..2516    +  promoter       CMV promoter: human cytomegalovirus (CMV) immediate early promoter
   2550..2594    +  CDS            preprotrypsin leader: leader sequence from mouse preprotrypsin
   2649..5762    +  CDS            NLGN1: NLGN1_HUMAN - Also known as KIAA1070. Experimental evidence at protein level: Swiss-Prot protein existence level 1. Cell surface protein involved in cell-cell-interactions via its interactions with neurexin family members. Plays a role in synapse function and synaptic signal transmission, and probably mediates its effects by recruiting and clustering other synaptic proteins. May promote the initial formation of synapses, but is not essential for this. In vitro, triggers the de novo formation of presynaptic structures. May be involved in specification of excitatory synapses. Required to maintai
   5765..5783    -  misc_feature   MCS (fragment): pUC18/19 multiple cloning site
   5784..6406    +  polyA_signal   hGH poly(A) signal: human growth hormone polyadenylation signal
   6435..6764    +  promoter       SV40 promoter: SV40 enhancer and early promoter
   6803..6821    -  promoter       T7 promoter: promoter for bacteriophage T7 RNA polymerase
   6859..6875    -  protein_bind   lac operator: The lac repressor binds to the lac operator to inhibit transcription in E. coli. This inhibition can be relieved by adding lactose or isopropyl-β-D-thiogalactopyranoside (IPTG). lac repressor encoded by lacI
   6883..6913    -  promoter       lac promoter: promoter for the E. coli lac operon
   6928..6949    -  protein_bind   CAP binding site: CAP binding activates transcription in the presence of cAMP. E. coli catabolite activator protein
   6962..7054    -  CDS            lacI (fragment): lac repressor; lacI; The lac repressor binds to the lac operator to inhibit transcription in E. coli. This inhibition can be relieved by adding lactose or isopropyl-β-D-thiogalactopyranoside (IPTG).
   7237..7825    -  rep_origin     ori: high-copy-number ColE1/pMB1/pBR322/pUC origin of replication
