[The description below was written by a language model from this plasmid's Addgene catalogue record and pLannotate feature annotations shown in this document.]
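Description:
NGL-1-myc/pEGFP-N1 is a mammalian expression plasmid carrying rat Neuroligin-1 (Nlgn1), deposited as the validated antigen construct for an anti-Neuroligin-1 monoclonal antibody. The catalogue lists pEGFP-N1 as the backbone, but the annotated 7,825 nt full sequence does not fit that description. No EGFP coding sequence or kanamycin/neomycin marker is annotated. Instead the plasmid carries an ampicillin resistance gene (β-lactamase with its own promoter), consistent with the recorded ampicillin selection, plus a preprotrypsin leader and a human growth hormone polyadenylation signal. These features point to a different CMV-driven secretion-type expression vector, though the record does not identify it. Propagation in E. coli relies on a high-copy ColE1/pUC-type origin, and an f1 origin is also present. Remnants of lac elements (lacZα and lacI fragments, lac promoter and operator, CAP site), a T7 promoter and an MCS fragment are backbone leftovers.

The expression cassette consists of the CMV immediate-early enhancer and promoter, followed by the mouse preprotrypsin leader, which supplies a heterologous signal peptide to direct the protein into the secretory pathway. Next comes the Neuroligin-1 open reading frame of about 3.1 kb, which the annotation tool matched to the human NLGN1 reference although the record gives the species as rat. The hGH poly(A) signal terminates the cassette. The name implies a myc epitope tag, but none is annotated, so its presence and position cannot be confirmed from the table. An SV40 enhancer/early promoter lies downstream with no annotated gene under its control. Neuroligin-1 is a postsynaptic cell-surface adhesion protein that binds neurexins. The plasmid is intended for expressing this protein in transfected mammalian cells as a positive-control antigen for antibody validation.
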