Addgene plasmid #197314: NGL-1-myc/pEGFP-N1
Purpose: Plasmid expressing an antigen targeting Neuroligin-1
Depositing lab: Eunjoon Kim. Depositing organization: Korea Advanced Institute of Science and Technology.
Backbone
  Vector backbone: pEGFP-N1
  Vector type: Mammalian Expression
Growth in bacteria
  Bacterial resistance: Ampicillin, 100 μg/mL
  Growth temperature: 37°C
  Growth strain: DH5alpha
  Copy number: Unknown
Gene/Insert
  Gene/Insert name: Neuroligin-1
  Species: R. norvegicus (rat)
  Entrez Gene: Nlgn1
  Cloning method: Unknown
Terms and licenses: Academic/Nonprofit Terms; Industry Terms: Not Available to Industry
Depositor comments: This is a validated antigen plasmid of Anti-Neuroligin-1 [N97A/31R].
How to cite: NGL-1-myc/pEGFP-N1 was a gift from Eunjoon Kim (Addgene plasmid # 197314 ; http://n2t.net/addgene:197314 ; RRID:Addgene_197314)
